Addgene plasmid #42634: Pet28a_Synthetic_Human_H2A.1
Depositing lab: Joe Landry. Depositing organization: Virginia Commonwealth University.
Backbone
  Vector backbone: Pet28a
  Backbone manufacturer: Novagen
  Backbone size w/o insert (bp): 5368
  Total vector size (bp): 5637
  Modifications to backbone: None
  Vector type: Bacterial Expression
Growth in bacteria
  Bacterial resistance: Kanamycin, 50 μg/mL
  Growth temperature: 37°C
  Growth strain: DH5alpha
  Growth instructions: None
  Copy number: Low Copy
Gene/Insert
  Gene/Insert name: Human H2A.1
  Species: H. sapiens (human), Synthetic
  Insert size (bp): 393
  Mutation: Codon Optimized
  GenBank ID: NP_003500.1
  Entrez Gene: H2AC13 (a.k.a. H2A/c, H2AC11, H2AC15, H2AC16, H2AC17, H2AFC, HIST1H2AI)
  Promoter: T7
  Tag / fusion protein: Untagged
  Cloning method: Restriction Enzyme; 5′ cloning site NcoI (destroyed during cloning); 3′ cloning site NotI (not destroyed)
  Sequencing primers: 5′ T7 Promoter; 3′ T7 Terminator
Terms and licenses: Academic/Nonprofit Terms; Industry Terms
How to cite: Pet28a_Synthetic_Human_H2A.1 was a gift from Joe Landry (Addgene plasmid # 42634 ; http://n2t.net/addgene:42634 ; RRID:Addgene_42634)
