[The description below was written by a language model from this plasmid's Addgene catalogue record and pLannotate feature annotations shown in this document.]
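Description:
Pet28a_Synthetic_Human_H2A.1 is a bacterial expression plasmid built on the Novagen pET-28a backbone, carrying a synthetic, codon-optimized open reading frame for human histone H2A.1 (gene H2AC13). The total size is 5,637 bp, with an insert of about 393 bp. It is propagated in E. coli under kanamycin selection through the aph(3')-Ia KanR gene. Replication depends on a ColE1/pBR322-type origin accompanied by the bom region and the rop gene, which holds copy number down, consistent with the "low copy" catalogue entry. An f1 origin is also present, along with short tetracycline-resistance and other fragments that appear to be pBR322-derived remnants of the backbone rather than functional parts.

Expression is driven by the T7 promoter, followed by a lac operator and the phage T7 gene 10 ribosome binding site, and ends at the T7 terminator. The plasmid-borne lacI gene supplies repressor, so transcription is held off until IPTG induction in a host that provides T7 RNA polymerase. The histone was cloned between NcoI (destroyed) and NotI (retained). Use of NcoI removes the vector's N-terminal His tag and places the histone start directly after the RBS. The record lists the protein as untagged. The short His-tag fragment annotated downstream of the coding sequence is the vector's C-terminal tag region, presumably not translated if the insert ends with its own stop codon, although the feature table does not show this explicitly. The annotation tool labelled the coding sequence by its match to bovine H2A, reflecting the high conservation of this histone. The record does not state an intended use, but untagged recombinant core histones of this type are commonly produced for histone octamer and nucleosome reconstitution.
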