Features (pLannotate 1.2.2; 19 found; start..end, strand, type, name):
     12..440     +  rep_origin     f1 ori (sequence partly withheld): f1 bacteriophage origin of replication; arrow indicates direction of (+) strand synthesis
    493..550     +  promoter       AmpR promoter (fragment): bla
    559..1374    -  CDS            KanR: aminoglycoside phosphotransferase; aph(3')-Ia; confers resistance to kanamycin in bacteria or G418 (Geneticin®) in eukaryotes
   1496..2084    +  rep_origin     ori: high-copy-number ColE1/pMB1/pBR322/pUC origin of replication
   2270..2412    -  misc_feature   bom: basis of mobility region from pBR322
   2514..2705    -  CDS            rop: Rop protein, which maintains plasmids at low copy number; rop
   2722..3102    +  CDS            YPB1_ECOLX: Protein predicted: Swiss-Prot protein existence level 4. From Escherichia coli.
   3174..3465    -  CDS            TcR (fragment): tetracycline efflux protein; tet; confers resistance to tetracycline
   3480..3501    -  protein_bind   CAP binding site: CAP binding activates transcription in the presence of cAMP. E. coli catabolite activator protein
   3514..4596    -  CDS            lacI: lac repressor; lacI; The lac repressor binds to the lac operator to inhibit transcription in E. coli. This inhibition can be relieved by adding lactose or isopropyl-β-D-thiogalactopyranoside (IPTG).
   4597..4674    -  promoter       lacI promoter: lacI
   4682..4961    -  CDS            TcR (fragment): tetracycline efflux protein; tet; confers resistance to tetracycline
   4983..5001    +  promoter       T7 promoter: promoter for bacteriophage T7 RNA polymerase
   5002..5026    +  protein_bind   lac operator: The lac repressor binds to the lac operator to inhibit transcription in E. coli. This inhibition can be relieved by adding lactose or isopropyl-β-D-thiogalactopyranoside (IPTG). lac repressor encoded by lacI
   5041..5063    +  RBS            RBS: efficient ribosome binding site from bacteriophage T7 gene 10 (Olins and Rangwala, 1989)
   5070..5459    +  CDS            H2A1_BOVIN (sequence partly withheld): Experimental evidence at protein level: Swiss-Prot protein existence level 1. Core component of nucleosome. Nucleosomes wrap and compact DNA into chromatin, limiting DNA accessibility to the cellular machineries which require DNA as a template. Histones thereby play a central role in transcription regulation, DNA repair, DNA replication and chromosomal stability. DNA accessibility is regulated via a complex set of post-translational modifications of histones, also called histone code, and nucleosome remodeling. From Bos taurus (Bovine).
   5481..5498    +  CDS            9xHis (fragment): 9xHis affinity tag
   5508..5557    +  CDS            SET1 (fragment): solubility-enhancement tag derived from T7 phage gene 10B
   5565..5612    +  terminator     T7 terminator: transcription terminator for bacteriophage T7 RNA polymerase
>Addgene plasmid #42634 | Pet28a_Synthetic_Human_H2A.1 | depositor full sequence | sequence record 57749 | Pet28a_Synthetic_Human_H2A.1 sequence 5637 bps
TGGCGAATGGG
[124 nt withheld, positions 12-135]
C
[91 nt withheld, positions 137-227]
A
[49 nt withheld, positions 229-277]
CCTTTGACGTTGGAGTCCACGTTCTTT
[37 nt withheld, positions 305-341]
ACCCTATCTCGGTCTATTCTTTTGATTTATAAGGGATTTTGCCGATTTCGGCCTATTGGTTAAAAAATGA
GCTGATTTAACAAAAATTTAACGCGAATTTTAACAAAATATTAACGCTTACAATTTAGGTGGCACTTTTC
GGGGAAATGTGCGCGGAACCCCTATTTGTTTATTTTTCTAAATACATTCAAATATGTATCCGCTCATGAA
TTAATTCTTAGAAAAACTCATCGAGCATCAAATGAAACTGCAATTTATTCATATCAGGATTATCAATACC
ATATTTTTGAAAAAGCCGTTTCTGTAATGAAGGAGAAAACTCACCGAGGCAGTTCCATAGGATGGCAAGA
TCCTGGTATCGGTCTGCGATTCCGACTCGTCCAACATCAATACAACCTATTAATTTCCCCTCGTCAAAAA
TAAGGTTATCAAGTGAGAAATCACCATGAGTGACGACTGAATCCGGTGAGAATGGCAAAAGTTTATGCAT
TTCTTTCCAGACTTGTTCAACAGGCCAGCCATTACGCTCGTCATCAAAATCACTCGCATCAACCAAACCG
TTATTCATTCGTGATTGCGCCTGAGCGAGACGAAATACGCGATCGCTGTTAAAAGGACAATTACAAACAG
GAATCGAATGCAACCGGCGCAGGAACACTGCCAGCGCATCAACAATATTTTCACCTGAATCAGGATATTC
TTCTAATACCTGGAATGCTGTTTTCCCGGGGATCGCAGTGGTGAGTAACCATGCATCATCAGGAGTACGG
ATAAAATGCTTGATGGTCGGAAGAGGCATAAATTCCGTCAGCCAGTTTAGTCTGACCATCTCATCTGTAA
CATCATTGGCAACGCTACCTTTGCCATGTTTCAGAAACAACTCTGGCGCATCGGGCTTCCCATACAATCG
ATAGATTGTCGCACCTGATTGCCCGACATTATCGCGAGCCCATTTATACCCATATAAATCAGCATCCATG
TTGGAATTTAATCGCGGCCTAGAGCAAGACGTTTCCCGTTGAATATGGCTCATAACACCCCTTGTATTAC
TGTTTATGTAAGCAGACAGTTTTATTGTTCATGACCAAAATCCCTTAACGTGAGTTTTCGTTCCACTGAG
CGTCAGACCCCGTAGAAAAGATCAAAGGATCTTCTTGAGATCCTTTTTTTCTGCGCGTAATCTGCTGCTT
GCAAACAAAAAAACCACCGCTACCAGCGGTGGTTTGTTTGCCGGATCAAGAGCTACCAACTCTTTTTCCG
AAGGTAACTGGCTTCAGCAGAGCGCAGATACCAAATACTGTCCTTCTAGTGTAGCCGTAGTTAGGCCACC
ACTTCAAGAACTCTGTAGCACCGCCTACATACCTCGCTCTGCTAATCCTGTTACCAGTGGCTGCTGCCAG
TGGCGATAAGTCGTGTCTTACCGGGTTGGACTCAAGACGATAGTTACCGGATAAGGCGCAGCGGTCGGGC
TGAACGGGGGGTTCGTGCACACAGCCCAGCTTGGAGCGAACGACCTACACCGAACTGAGATACCTACAGC
GTGAGCTATGAGAAAGCGCCACGCTTCCCGAAGGGAGAAAGGCGGACAGGTATCCGGTAAGCGGCAGGGT
CGGAACAGGAGAGCGCACGAGGGAGCTTCCAGGGGGAAACGCCTGGTATCTTTATAGTCCTGTCGGGTTT
CGCCACCTCTGACTTGAGCGTCGATTTTTGTGATGCTCGTCAGGGGGGCGGAGCCTATGGAAAAACGCCA
GCAACGCGGCCTTTTTACGGTTCCTGGCCTTTTGCTGGCCTTTTGCTCACATGTTCTTTCCTGCGTTATC
CCCTGATTCTGTGGATAACCGTATTACCGCCTTTGAGTGAGCTGATACCGCTCGCCGCAGCCGAACGACC
GAGCGCAGCGAGTCAGTGAGCGAGGAAGCGGAAGAGCGCCTGATGCGGTATTTTCTCCTTACGCATCTGT
GCGGTATTTCACACCGCATATATGGTGCACTCTCAGTACAATCTGCTCTGATGCCGCATAGTTAAGCCAG
TATACACTCCGCTATCGCTACGTGACTGGGTCATGGCTGCGCCCCGACACCCGCCAACACCCGCTGACGC
GCCCTGACGGGCTTGTCTGCTCCCGGCATCCGCTTACAGACAAGCTGTGACCGTCTCCGGGAGCTGCATG
TGTCAGAGGTTTTCACCGTCATCACCGAAACGCGCGAGGCAGCTGCGGTAAAGCTCATCAGCGTGGTCGT
GAAGCGATTCACAGATGTCTGCCTGTTCATCCGCGTCCAGCTCGTTGAGTTTCTCCAGAAGCGTTAATGT
CTGGCTTCTGATAAAGCGGGCCATGTTAAGGGCGGTTTTTTCCTGTTTGGTCACTGATGCCTCCGTGTAA
GGGGGATTTCTGTTCATGGGGGTAATGATACCGATGAAACGAGAGAGGATGCTCACGATACGGGTTACTG
ATGATGAACATGCCCGGTTACTGGAACGTTGTGAGGGTAAACAACTGGCGGTATGGATGCGGCGGGACCA
GAGAAAAATCACTCAGGGTCAATGCCAGCGCTTCGTTAATACAGATGTAGGTGTTCCACAGGGTAGCCAG
CAGCATCCTGCGATGCAGATCCGGAACATAATGGTGCAGGGCGCTGACTTCCGCGTTTCCAGACTTTACG
AAACACGGAAACCGAAGACCATTCATGTTGTTGCTCAGGTCGCAGACGTTTTGCAGCAGCAGTCGCTTCA
CGTTCGCTCGCGTATCGGTGATTCATTCTGCTAACCAGTAAGGCAACCCCGCCAGCCTAGCCGGGTCCTC
AACGACAGGAGCACGATCATGCGCACCCGTGGGGCCGCCATGCCGGCGATAATGGCCTGCTTCTCGCCGA
AACGTTTGGTGGCGGGACCAGTGACGAAGGCTTGAGCGAGGGCGTGCAAGATTCCGAATACCGCAAGCGA
CAGGCCGATCATCGTCGCGCTCCAGCGAAAGCGGTCCTCGCCGAAAATGACCCAGAGCGCTGCCGGCACC
TGTCCTACGAGTTGCATGATAAAGAAGACAGTCATAAGTGCGGCGACGATAGTCATGCCCCGCGCCCACC
GGAAGGAGCTGACTGGGTTGAAGGCTCTCAAGGGCATCGGTCGAGATCCCGGTGCCTAATGAGTGAGCTA
ACTTACATTAATTGCGTTGCGCTCACTGCCCGCTTTCCAGTCGGGAAACCTGTCGTGCCAGCTGCATTAA
TGAATCGGCCAACGCGCGGGGAGAGGCGGTTTGCGTATTGGGCGCCAGGGTGGTTTTTCTTTTCACCAGT
GAGACGGGCAACAGCTGATTGCCCTTCACCGCCTGGCCCTGAGAGAGTTGCAGCAAGCGGTCCACGCTGG
TTTGCCCCAGCAGGCGAAAATCCTGTTTGATGGTGGTTAACGGCGGGATATAACATGAGCTGTCTTCGGT
ATCGTCGTATCCCACTACCGAGATATCCGCACCAACGCGCAGCCCGGACTCGGTAATGGCGCGCATTGCG
CCCAGCGCCATCTGATCGTTGGCAACCAGCATCGCAGTGGGAACGATGCCCTCATTCAGCATTTGCATGG
TTTGTTGAAAACCGGACATGGCACTCCAGTCGCCTTCCCGTTCCGCTATCGGCTGAATTTGATTGCGAGT
GAGATATTTATGCCAGCCAGCCAGACGCAGACGCGCCGAGACAGAACTTAATGGGCCCGCTAACAGCGCG
ATTTGCTGGTGACCCAATGCGACCAGATGCTCCACGCCCAGTCGCGTACCGTCTTCATGGGAGAAAATAA
TACTGTTGATGGGTGTCTGGTCAGAGACATCAAGAAATAACGCCGGAACATTAGTGCAGGCAGCTTCCAC
AGCAATGGCATCCTGGTCATCCAGCGGATAGTTAATGATCAGCCCACTGACGCGTTGCGCGAGAAGATTG
TGCACCGCCGCTTTACAGGCTTCGACGCCGCTTCGTTCTACCATCGACACCACCACGCTGGCACCCAGTT
GATCGGCGCGAGATTTAATCGCCGCGACAATTTGCGACGGCGCGTGCAGGGCCAGACTGGAGGTGGCAAC
GCCAATCAGCAACGACTGTTTGCCCGCCAGTTGTTGTGCCACGCGGTTGGGAATGTAATTCAGCTCCGCC
ATCGCCGCTTCCACTTTTTCCCGCGTTTTCGCAGAAACGTGGCTGGCCTGGTTCACCACGCGGGAAACGG
TCTGATAAGAGACACCGGCATACTCTGCGACATCGTATAACGTTACTGGTTTCACATTCACCACCCTGAA
TTGACTCTCTTCCGGGCGCTATCATGCCATACCGCGAAAGGTTTTGCGCCATTCGATGGTGTCCGGGATC
TCGACGCTCTCCCTTATGCGACTCCTGCATTAGGAAGCAGCCCAGTAGTAGGTTGAGGCCGTTGAGCACC
GCCGCCGCAAGGAATGGTGCATGCAAGGAGATGGCGCCCAACAGTCCCCCGGCCACGGGGCCTGCCACCA
TACCCACGCCGAAACAAGCGCTCATGAGCCCGAAGTGGCGAGCCCGATCTTCCCCATCGGTGATGTCGGC
GATATAGGCGCCAGCAACCGCACCTGTGGCGCCGGTGATGCCGGCCACGATGCGTCCGGCGTAGAGGATC
GAGATCTCGATCCCGCGAAATTAATACGACTCACTATAGGGGAATTGTGAGCGGATAACAATTCCCCTCT
AGAAATAATTTTGTTTAACTTTAAGAAGGAGATATACCATG
[387 nt withheld, positions 5073-5459]
TGATGAGCGGCCGCACTCGAGCACCACCACCACCACCACTGAGATCCGGCTGCTAACAAAGCCCGAAAGG
AAGCTGAGTTGGCTGCTGCCACCGCTGAGCAATAACTAGCATAACCCCTTGGGGCCTCTAAACGGGTCTT
GAGGGGTTTTTTGCTGAAAGGAGGAACTATATCCGGAT
