>Addgene plasmid #42634 | Pet28a_Synthetic_Human_H2A.1 | addgene partial sequence | sequence record 59517 | T7term 5'-GCTAGTTATTGCTCAGCGG-3'
CTTCCTTTCGGGCTTTGTTAGCAGCCGGATCTCAGTGGTGGTGGTGGTGGTGCTCGAGTGCGGCCGCTCA
TCA
[387 nt withheld, positions 74-460]
CATGGTATATCTCCTTCTTAAAGTTAAACAAAATTATTTCTAGAGGGGAATTGTTATCCGCTCACAATTC
CCCTATAGTGAGTCGTATTAATTTCGCGGGATCGAGATCTCGATCCTCTACGCCGGACGCATCGTGGCCG
GCATCACCGGCGCCACAGGTGCGGTTGCTGGCGCCTATATCGCCGACATCACCGATGGGGAAGATCGGGC
TCGCCACTTCGGGCTCATGAGCGCTTGTTTCGGCGTGGGTATGGTGGCAGGCCCCGTGGCCGGGGGACTG
TTGGGCGCCATCTCCTTGCATGCACCATTCCTTGCGGCGGCGGTGCTCAACGGCCTCAACCTACTACTGG
GCTGCTTCCTAATGCAGGAGTCGCATAAGGGAGAGCGTCGAGATCCCGGACACCATCGAATGGCGCAAAA
CCTTTCGCGGTATGGCATGATAGCGCCCGGAAGAGAGTCAATTCAGGGTGGTGAATGTGAAACCAGTAAC
GTTATACGATGTCGCAGAGTATGCCGGTGTCTCTTATCAGACCGTTTCCCGCGTGGTGAACCAGGCCAGC
CACGTTTC
